Addgene plasmid #185891: pIAeBlue
Purpose: In vivo gene amplification (HamAmp) of AeBlue expression module at RPL25 locus
Depositing lab: Claudia Vickers. Depositing organization: University of Queensland. Publication: An in vivo gene amplification system for high level expression in Saccharomyces cerevisiae. Peng B, Esquirol L, Lu Z, Shen Q, Cheah LC, Howard CB, Scott C, Trau M, Dumsday G, Vickers CE. Nat Commun. 2022 May 24;13(1):2895. doi: 10.1038/s41467-022-30529-8. PubMed 35610221.
Backbone
  Vector backbone: pUC19
  Vector type: Yeast Expression
Growth in bacteria
  Bacterial resistance: Ampicillin, 100 μg/mL
  Growth temperature: 37°C
  Growth strain: DH5alpha
  Copy number: High Copy
Gene/Insert
  Gene/Insert name: PRPL25(Arm 1)> Kl.LEU2>TKl.LEU2- TRPL25(Arm 3)- ARS305- PALD6>AeBlue>TPGK1- PBTS1> RPL25(partial; Arm2)
  Species: Synthetic
  Mutation: None
  Cloning method: Gibson Cloning
Terms and licenses: Academic/Nonprofit Terms; Industry Terms: Not Available to Industry
How to cite: pIAeBlue was a gift from Claudia Vickers (Addgene plasmid # 185891 ; http://n2t.net/addgene:185891 ; RRID:Addgene_185891)
