[The description below was written by a language model from this plasmid's Addgene catalogue record and pLannotate feature annotations shown in this document.]
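Description:
pIAeBlue is a pUC19-based yeast integration and expression plasmid built for HamAmp, an in vivo gene amplification system in Saccharomyces cerevisiae, here applied to an AeBlue expression module targeted to the RPL25 locus. In E. coli it behaves as an ordinary high-copy cloning vector. The feature table shows the ColE1/pUC origin and the β-lactamase gene with its promoter for ampicillin selection, along with leftover pUC elements that play no evident role in the yeast design (lac promoter and operator, CAP site, and fragments of lacZα, lacI, rop and bom).

The synthetic insert, assembled by Gibson cloning, is arranged as a series of RPL25-derived homology arms around the functional modules. The RPL25 promoter (Arm 1) drives Kluyveromyces lactis LEU2 with its own terminator, providing leucine prototrophy as the yeast marker. The annotation tool labels this coding sequence by similarity to the S. cerevisiae LEU2 protein. Next come the RPL25 terminator (Arm 3) and ARS305, a yeast chromosomal replication origin. The reporter cassette follows, with the ALD6 promoter driving AeBlue and ending in the PGK1 terminator. The software matches the AeBlue coding sequence to AQ14, a related Actinia equina protein. The partial YP062 hit upstream probably reflects genomic sequence carried along with the ALD6 promoter region. Finally, the BTS1 promoter is placed in front of a partial RPL25 coding sequence (Arm 2); these last elements are not annotated in the table.

The layout suggests that integration puts RPL25 under the BTS1 promoter, although the record does not explain how amplification is driven. AeBlue serves as the reporter of expression from the amplified module.
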