Features (pLannotate 1.2.2; 14 found; start..end, strand, type, name):
    808..824     -  protein_bind   lac operator: The lac repressor binds to the lac operator to inhibit transcription in E. coli. This inhibition can be relieved by adding lactose or isopropyl-β-D-thiogalactopyranoside (IPTG). lac repressor encoded by lacI
    832..862     -  promoter       lac promoter: promoter for the E. coli lac operon
    877..898     -  protein_bind   CAP binding site: CAP binding activates transcription in the presence of cAMP. E. coli catabolite activator protein
    911..1003    -  CDS            lacI (fragment): lac repressor; lacI; The lac repressor binds to the lac operator to inhibit transcription in E. coli. This inhibition can be relieved by adding lactose or isopropyl-β-D-thiogalactopyranoside (IPTG).
   1186..1774    -  rep_origin     ori: high-copy-number ColE1/pMB1/pBR322/pUC origin of replication
   1945..2805    -  CDS            AmpR: β-lactamase; bla; confers resistance to ampicillin, carbenicillin, and related antibiotics
   2806..2910    -  promoter       AmpR promoter: bla
   3005..3040    +  CDS            rop (fragment): Rop protein, which maintains plasmids at low copy number; rop
   3142..3241    +  misc_feature   bom (fragment): basis of mobility region from pBR322
   3247..3404    -  CDS            lacZα (fragment): LacZα fragment of β-galactosidase; lacZ fragment
   4004..5083    +  CDS            LEU2: LEU3_YEAST - Experimental evidence at protein level: Swiss-Prot protein existence level 1. Catalyzes the oxidation of 3-carboxy-2-hydroxy-4- methylpentanoate (3-isopropylmalate) to 3-carboxy-4-methyl-2- oxopentanoate. The product decarboxylates to 4-methyl-2 oxopentanoate. From Saccharomyces cerevisiae (strain ATCC 204508 / S288c) (Baker's yeast).
   6061..6297    +  CDS            YP062_YEAST (fragment): Protein predicted: Swiss-Prot protein existence level 4. From Saccharomyces cerevisiae (strain ATCC 204508 / S288c) (Baker's yeast).
   6598..7290    +  CDS            AQ14: AQ14 is a basic (constitutively fluorescent) red fluorescent protein published in 2005, derived from Actinia equina.
   7294..7564    +  terminator     PGK1 terminator: S. cerevisae PGK1; transcription terminator for 3-phosphoglycerate kinase gene
>Addgene plasmid #185891 | pIAeBlue | addgene full sequence | sequence record 370863 | Addgene NGS Result
TAAAGCTTTCGAGAAGGATATTATTTCCCGGGAATCTCGGTCGTAATGATTTGCATGCCCGCCATCTCTA
CTCACTCCATAATATTACATATAGATATAGGACAAGCCCGCATTTTCATACTGAAAGGTAAACTTCTATT
ATTATAGTGGTATCCAACGTTCACCGCTTCCAGCATAGCAGAAATTACGTGTTTTTGCATATGTTATGCT
GATCATTGTATGCTTACTACCATTTTTCTTTGCTTCGCCTTGCCTTCTTTGACGTTTTTTTGAAGCAAAA
AAAAAGTCAAGACAGATGTGCTTACAAAACCATGTAAGGCTCATTTTCAAAGAAGCTACTAATAGAAAGA
GAACAAAGCGTTTACGAGTCTGGAAAATCAATGGCTCCATCTGGTATGTGAACTGCAATATTAATAGCAC
GAGAAAATTGAGAGGAAGATAGATGGGAACTAGTAGAGTTGATATTGATGAGATACGAAAACCACACGTA
AATAAACTATCCGACGACAAGAATAGTGCATTAAGGACTTGATTAAGATATGGTGAGCAACGTAATTATC
GGGCTCAACAGTTTATTAGCAATCGTTTTGATAGAAGCGTTGATGCTGTGGAAGTTGTTCTTTTTACTAC
CAACAGCCATTAACAAATCCATTAGAGTGTTCGTTCGTTTTTCTGCTCAGATTCAAGAAAATTATTCCAT
CCTCATTATACTTTTTTCTTCTATTTCGTGCTCCACGTCGAGGTATCAAGGAACATAGTTTAAACAAGCT
TGGCGTAATCATGGTCATAGCTGTTTCCTGTGTGAAATTGTTATCCGCTCACAATTCCACACAACATACG
AGCCGGAAGCATAAAGTGTAAAGCCTGGGGTGCCTAATGAGTGAGCTAACTCACATTAATTGCGTTGCGC
TCACTGCCCGCTTTCCAGTCGGGAAACCTGTCGTGCCAGCTGCATTAATGAATCGGCCAACGCGCGGGGA
GAGGCGGTTTGCGTATTGGGCGCTCTTCCGCTTCCTCGCTCACTGACTCGCTGCGCTCGGTCGTTCGGCT
GCGGCGAGCGGTATCAGCTCACTCAAAGGCGGTAATACGGTTATCCACAGAATCAGGGGATAACGCAGGA
AAGAACATGTGAGCAAAAGGCCAGCAAAAGGCCAGGAACCGTAAAAAGGCCGCGTTGCTGGCGTTTTTCC
ATAGGCTCCGCCCCCCTGACGAGCATCACAAAAATCGACGCTCAAGTCAGAGGTGGCGAAACCCGACAGG
ACTATAAAGATACCAGGCGTTTCCCCCTGGAAGCTCCCTCGTGCGCTCTCCTGTTCCGACCCTGCCGCTT
ACCGGATACCTGTCCGCCTTTCTCCCTTCGGGAAGCGTGGCGCTTTCTCATAGCTCACGCTGTAGGTATC
TCAGTTCGGTGTAGGTCGTTCGCTCCAAGCTGGGCTGTGTGCACGAACCCCCCGTTCAGCCCGACCGCTG
CGCCTTATCCGGTAACTATCGTCTTGAGTCCAACCCGGTAAGACACGACTTATCGCCACTGGCAGCAGCC
ACTGGTAACAGGATTAGCAGAGCGAGGTATGTAGGCGGTGCTACAGAGTTCTTGAAGTGGTGGCCTAACT
ACGGCTACACTAGAAGAACAGTATTTGGTATCTGCGCTCTGCTGAAGCCAGTTACCTTCGGAAAAAGAGT
TGGTAGCTCTTGATCCGGCAAACAAACCACCGCTGGTAGCGGTGGTTTTTTTGTTTGCAAGCAGCAGATT
ACGCGCAGAAAAAAAGGATCTCAAGAAGATCCTTTGATCTTTTCTACGGGGTCTGACGCTCAGTGGAACG
AAAACTCACGTTAAGGGATTTTGGTCATGAGATTATCAAAAAGGATCTTCACCTAGATCCTTTTAAATTA
AAAATGAAGTTTTAAATCAATCTAAAGTATATATGAGTAAACTTGGTCTGACAGTTACCAATGCTTAATC
AGTGAGGCACCTATCTCAGCGATCTGTCTATTTCGTTCATCCATAGTTGCCTGACTCCCCGTCGTGTAGA
TAACTACGATACGGGAGGGCTTACCATCTGGCCCCAGTGCTGCAATGATACCGCGAGACCCACGCTCACC
GGCTCCAGATTTATCAGCAATAAACCAGCCAGCCGGAAGGGCCGAGCGCAGAAGTGGTCCTGCAACTTTA
TCCGCCTCCATCCAGTCTATTAATTGTTGCCGGGAAGCTAGAGTAAGTAGTTCGCCAGTTAATAGTTTGC
GCAACGTTGTTGCCATTGCTACAGGCATCGTGGTGTCACGCTCGTCGTTTGGTATGGCTTCATTCAGCTC
CGGTTCCCAACGATCAAGGCGAGTTACATGATCCCCCATGTTGTGCAAAAAAGCGGTTAGCTCCTTCGGT
CCTCCGATCGTTGTCAGAAGTAAGTTGGCCGCAGTGTTATCACTCATGGTTATGGCAGCACTGCATAATT
CTCTTACTGTCATGCCATCCGTAAGATGCTTTTCTGTGACTGGTGAGTACTCAACCAAGTCATTCTGAGA
ATAGTGTATGCGGCGACCGAGTTGCTCTTGCCCGGCGTCAATACGGGATAATACCGCGCCACATAGCAGA
ACTTTAAAAGTGCTCATCATTGGAAAACGTTCTTCGGGGCGAAAACTCTCAAGGATCTTACCGCTGTTGA
GATCCAGTTCGATGTAACCCACTCGTGCACCCAACTGATCTTCAGCATCTTTTACTTTCACCAGCGTTTC
TGGGTGAGCAAAAACAGGAAGGCAAAATGCCGCAAAAAAGGGAATAAGGGCGACACGGAAATGTTGAATA
CTCATACTCTTCCTTTTTCAATATTATTGAAGCATTTATCAGGGTTATTGTCTCATGAGCGGATACATAT
TTGAATGTATTTAGAAAAATAAACAAATAGGGGTTCCGCGCACATTTCCCCGAAAAGTGCCACCTGACGT
CTAAGAAACCATTATTATCATGACATTAACCTATAAAAATAGGCGTATCACGAGGCCCTTTCGTCTCGCG
CGTTTCGGTGATGACGGTGAAAACCTCTGACACATGCAGCTCCCGGAGACGGTCACAGCTTGTCTGTAAG
CGGATGCCGGGAGCAGACAAGCCCGTCAGGGCGCGTCAGCGGGTGTTGGCGGGTGTCGGGGCTGGCTTAA
CTATGCGGCATCAGAGCAGATTGTACTGAGAGTGCACCATATGCGGTGTGAAATACCGCACAGATGCGTA
AGGAGAAAATACCGCATCAGGCGCCATTCGCCATTCAGGCTGCGCAACTGTTGGGAAGGGCGATCGGTGC
GGGCCTCTTCGCTATTACGCCAGCTGGCGAAAGGGGGATGTGCTGCAAGGCGATTAAGTTGGGTAACGCC
AGGGTTTTCCCAGTCACGACGTTGTAAAACGACGGCCAGTGAATTCAGTTTAAACATGTACTAATCAGTC
TAACACCCCGGAGGAGGCTTATCATTACATATTCTTGTCTCGGCGTTCTTTAAGTTTCTTATCTTGTATG
CCCGATATAGCAACCTTGTTGGTACCAATCTAACGGTTTCCGTACTTTGCAATGAAGAGATGAGGAGGCA
TGGGTCACTTATTTAATATGTACGGGTGTTTACATGGAGTTGCTTTCTTTTTTTGTCTCAGCAGTCATTG
TGCGCCAAAAAAAGAGAAAACCGTGAGCCGAAGTCCACGCTCTGGAGTTAGGCTCTCCCATTACGGAGAG
AAGCATTTCCTCAGCCTGGGAGCCCCGTTGGAACAGTCAGGCTAAACTGGGCCTTCCTACCCACTGCTTG
CTGTTTCTCACTGGACGCACAAGGGGATTTTCTTTCTACCTTCGGCTTGCCTCACTGCGTTGGGGCTTCC
CAATGCAACTTCGTTCGTATGCATACAATCTTTTAGATATTATCTTTTAAAATTATTTTAAAACAATTTT
AAATGTATCTCATATGCTTTTCTTCTGCTGTTGAAAAGGCTAAACAAAGAAGATCAATAAGATAAAGCGG
CCGCAAAATGTCTAAGAATATCGTTGTCCTACCGGGTGATCACGTCGGTAAAGAAGTTACTGACGAAGCT
ATTAAGGTCTTGAATGCCATTGCTGAAGTCCGTCCAGAAATTAAGTTCAATTTCCAACATCACTTGATCG
GGGGTGCTGCCATCGATGCCACTGGCACTCCTTTACCAGATGAAGCTCTAGAAGCCTCTAAGAAAGCCGA
TGCTGTCTTACTAGGTGCTGTTGGTGGTCCAAAATGGGGTACGGGCGCAGTTAGACCAGAACAAGGTCTA
TTGAAGATCAGAAAGGAATTGGGTCTATACGCCAACTTGAGACCATGTAACTTTGCTTCTGATTCTTTAC
TAGATCTTTCTCCTTTGAAGCCTGAATATGCAAAGGGTACCGATTTCGTCGTCGTTAGAGAATTGGTTGG
TGGTATCTACTTTGGTGAAAGAAAAGAAGATGAAGGTGACGGAGTTGCTTGGGACTCTGAGAAATACAGT
GTTCCTGAAGTTCAAAGAATTACAAGAATGGCTGCTTTCTTGGCATTGCAACAAAACCCACCATTACCAA
TCTGGTCTCTTGACAAGGCTAACGTGCTTGCCTCTTCCAGATTGTGGAGAAAGACTGTTGAAGAAACCAT
CAAGACTGAGTTCCCACAATTAACTGTTCAGCACCAATTGATCGACTCTGCTGCTATGATTTTGGTTAAA
TCACCAACTAAGCTAAACGGTGTTGTTATTACCAACAACATGTTTGGTGATATTATCTCCGATGAAGCCT
CTGTTATTCCAGGTTCTTTGGGTTTATTACCTTCTGCATCTCTAGCTTCCCTACCTGACACTAACAAGGC
ATTCGGTTTGTACGAACCATGTCATGGTTCTGCCCCAGATTTACCAGCAAACAAGGTTAACCCAATTGCT
ACCATCTTATCTGCAGCTATGATGTTGAAGTTATCCTTGGATTTGGTTGAAGAAGGTAGGGCTCTTGAAG
AAGCTGTTAGAAATGTCTTGGATGCAGGTGTCAGAACCGGTGACCTTGGTGGTTCTAACTCTACCACTGA
GGTTGGCGATGCTATCGCCAAGGCTGTCAAGGAAATCTTGGCTTAAAGAGTCTTTTGTAACGACCCCGTC
TCCACCAACTTGGTATGCTTGAAATCTCAAGGCCATTACACATTCAGTTATGTGAACGAAAGGTCTTTAT
TTAACGTAGCATAAACTAAATAATACAGGTTCCGGTTAGCCTGCGGGCCCAAAGCTAGCTCTAATTGGTT
TAATTAATAAATTTAATATTATTTTTAAATTTTTCTTTAAATATACAATAAATCTTTCATAACATGTTAA
ATTCATGATTAAGCGTAAATAAAGTGTAGTGGCAGAGTGCACGGGGTTTCCTGTGCCTTACAAAGTAGGT
ACCAATTTGCGTATTGCAGCGAGGGTTCCGGTTACTATTTATAATTACGTGTTAGTGTACTGTGATTTTA
TTGAGGCTATAACAAGAAAAGGATCTGTGAAGGTTTTGAGAGAATGAGGCGAAAACACAGGGTTATTTTC
ATCAGCAACGCCGCTGTTTCAGCGGCACCCTGCCCTTTTCTTTTCGCAAGATGAGAGTAAAGAGTTGTAC
ATCAGGTAAGAATGTTATTATTTAAATTCGAAGTGATAAATTCTTTTCATGATGAATCACTCGCTTATAT
GGGGTAGAATATATATATATGTGTGTGTGTGTGTGTGTTTGTGTATGTAGGGATGGTGCGCGTTTGTTGT
GTGACATTTGCTACTCATTCTTTTCCTTTTCCTACGACTGGCTTAACGGGAATATTATCAATTTGCTGCA
TTCTTATGCTTCGGTCCGATGCTCAAGCTTAACTTCTTCGTGAGGAAGGAAAGTGTTGTCTCCTACTTTT
TTCAAATTTTCGAATTGTATTTATATTTATTTAGTACTTCTTGAGTTTACATATCCTTCGTAAAAATGCA
ACTTTTGTCGAAAAACACTTCCAAAAAAAAATAATAATGAATTTATGAAGCATACTAACGAGCGAGCACA
TCGCTGAGGTATCATTACTTCATGAGATAAATTAACTCGAGCATATGGCGTATCCAAGCCGAAACGGCGC
TCGCCTCATCCCCACGGGAATAAGGCAGCCGACAAAAGAAAAACGACCGAAAAGGAACCAGAAAGAAAAA
AGAGGGTGGGCGCGCCGCGGACGTGTAAAAAGATATGCATCCAGCTTCTATATCGCTTTAACTTTACCGT
TTTGGGCATCGGGAACGTATGTAACATTGATCTCCTCTTGGGAACGGTGAGTGCAACGAATGCGATATAG
CACCGACCATGTGGGCAAATTCGTAATAAATTCGGGGTGAGGGGGATTCAAGACAAGCAACCTTGTTAGT
CAGCTCAAACAGCGATTTAACGGTTGAGTAACACATCAAAACACCGTTCGAGGTCAAGCCTGGCGTGTTT
AACAAGTTCTTGATATCATATATAAATGTAATAAGAAGTTTGGTAATATTCAATTCGAAGTGTTCAGTCT
TTTACTTCTCTTGTTTTATAGAAGAAAAAACATCAAGAAACATCTTTAACATACACAAACACATACTATC
AGAATACAGGATCCAAAATGGCTTCTTTGGTTAAGAAAGATATGTGTATCAAGATGACTATGGAAGGTAC
TGTTAACGGTCATCACTTTAAGTGTGTTGGTGAAGGTGAAGGTAAACCATTTGAAGGTACTCAAGTTGAA
AAGATTAGAATTACTGAAGGTGGTCCATTGCCATTTGCTTATGATATTTTGGCTCCATGTTGTATGTATG
GTTCTAAGACTTTCATTAAGCACGTTTCTGGTATCCCAGACTACTTCAAAGAATCTTTTCCAGAAGGTTT
TACCTGGGAAAGAACTCAAATCTTTGAAGATGGTGGTTACTTGACTATTCACCAAGATACTTCATTGCAA
GGTAACAACTTTATCTTCAAAGTTAACGTTATCGGTGCTAATTTTCCAGCTAATGGTCCAGTTATGCAAA
AGAAAACTGCTGGTTGGGAACCATGTGTTGAAATGTTGTATCCAAGAGATGGTGTTTTGTGCGGTCAATC
TTTGATGGCTTTGAAATGTACTGATGGTAATCACTTGACCTCTCATTTGAGAACTACTTACAGATCCAGA
AAACCATCTAACGCTGTTAACATGCCAGAATTTCATTTCGGTGACCACAGAATTGAGATTTTGAAAGCTG
AACAAGGTAAGTTCTACGAACAATACGAATCTGCTGTTGCTAGATATTGTGAAGCTGCTCCATCAAAATT
GGGTCATCATTAAATTGAATTGAATTGAAATCGATAGATCAATTTTTTTCTTTTCTCTTTCCCCATCCTT
TACGCTAAAATAATAGTTTATTTTATTTTTTGAATATTTTTTATTTATATACGTATATATAGACTATTAT
TTATCTTTTAATGATTATTAAGATTTTTATTAAAAAAAAATTCGCTCCTCTTTTAATGCCTTTATGCAGT
TTTTTTTTCCCATTCGATATTTCTATGTTCGGGTTCAGCGTATTTTAAGTTTAATAACTCGAAAATTCTG
CGTTCGT
